Addgene plasmid #40753: pGP-CMV-GCaMP6s
Purpose: Mammalian expression of ultrasensitive protein calcium sensor
Depositing lab: Douglas Kim & GENIE Project. Depositing organization: HHMI, Janelia Research Campus. Publication: Ultrasensitive fluorescent proteins for imaging neuronal activity. Chen TW, Wardill TJ, Sun Y, Pulver SR, Renninger SL, Baohan A, Schreiter ER, Kerr RA, Orger MB, Jayaraman V, Looger LL, Svoboda K, Kim DS. Nature. 2013 Jul 18;499(7458):295-300. doi: 10.1038/nature12354. PubMed 23868258.
Backbone
  Vector backbone: pEGFP-N1
  Backbone manufacturer: Clontech
  Backbone size w/o insert (bp): 3955
  Total vector size (bp): 5308
  Vector type: Mammalian Expression
  Selectable markers: Neomycin (select with G418)
Growth in bacteria
  Bacterial resistance: Kanamycin, 50 μg/mL
  Growth temperature: 37°C
  Growth strain: DH5alpha
  Copy number: High Copy
Gene/Insert
  Gene/Insert name: GCaMP6s (alt names: GCaMP3-K78H T302L R303P D380Y T381R S383T R392G; GCaMP3 variant 641)
  Species: R. norvegicus (rat), G. gallus (chicken); A. victoria (jellyfish)
  Insert size (bp): 1353
  Promoter: CMV
  Tag / fusion protein: 6xHis (N terminal on insert); T7 epitope (N terminal on insert); Xpress tag (N terminal on insert)
  Cloning method: Restriction Enzyme; 5′ cloning site BglII (not destroyed); 3′ cloning site NotI (not destroyed)
  Sequencing primers: 5′ CMV Forward; 3′ SV40pA-R
Terms and licenses: Academic/Nonprofit Terms; Industry Terms: Not Available to Industry
How to cite: pGP-CMV-GCaMP6s was a gift from Douglas Kim & GENIE Project (Addgene plasmid # 40753 ; http://n2t.net/addgene:40753 ; RRID:Addgene_40753)
