[The description below was written by a language model from this plasmid's Addgene catalogue record and the feature table of its GenBank file.]
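Description:
pGP-CMV-GCaMP6s is a mammalian expression plasmid built on the Clontech pEGFP-N1 backbone, with a 1,353 bp GCaMP6s coding sequence cloned between the BglII and NotI sites, both of which remain intact, for a total size of about 5.3 kb. It is maintained as a high-copy plasmid in E. coli under kanamycin selection. It also carries a neomycin resistance marker, so transfected mammalian cells can be selected with G418. Expression of the insert is driven by the CMV promoter, a strong constitutive promoter in most mammalian cell types.

GCaMP6s is a genetically encoded calcium indicator derived from GCaMP3 by seven point substitutions (K78H, T302L, R303P, D380Y, T381R, S383T, R392G), also recorded as GCaMP3 variant 641. Like other GCaMPs it is a chimera, here of parts from three species: a calmodulin-binding peptide from chicken smooth muscle myosin light chain kinase, a jellyfish GFP-derived fluorescent domain, and rat calmodulin. Calcium-dependent binding of calmodulin to the peptide alters the fluorescent domain and increases its brightness. The sensor carries an N-terminal leader of a 6xHis tag, the T7 gene 10 leader epitope and an Xpress tag with an enterokinase cleavage site, preceded by a Kozak consensus.

The available annotated sequence is only a 1,044 bp partial read. It covers the Kozak sequence, the tags, the calmodulin-binding peptide and EGFP-type primer sites within the fluorescent domain. It does not cover the promoter, the calmodulin portion or any backbone elements. The plasmid is intended for expressing this highly sensitive calcium sensor in mammalian cells, in support of imaging neuronal activity.
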