LOCUS       Exported 1044 bp ds-DNA linear SYN 18-MAY-2021
DEFINITION  Mammalian expression of ultrasensitive protein calcium sensor.
ACCESSION   .
VERSION     .
KEYWORDS    pGP-CMV-GCaMP6s
SOURCE      synthetic DNA construct
  ORGANISM  synthetic DNA construct
REFERENCE   1 (bases 1 to 1044)
  AUTHORS   Chen TW, Wardill TJ, Sun Y, Pulver SR, Renninger SL, Baohan A,
            Schreiter ER, Kerr RA, Orger MB, Jayaraman V, Looger LL, Svoboda K,
            Kim DS
  TITLE     Ultrasensitive fluorescent proteins for imaging neuronal activity.
  JOURNAL   Nature. 2013 Jul 18;499(7458):295-300. doi: 10.1038/nature12354.
  PUBMED    23868258
REFERENCE   2 (bases 1 to 1044)
  AUTHORS   .
  TITLE     Direct Submission
  JOURNAL   Exported May 18, 2021 from SnapGene Server 1.1.58
            http://www.snapgene.com
FEATURES             Location/Qualifiers
     source          1..1044
                     /organism="synthetic DNA construct"
                     /mol_type="other DNA"
     regulatory      64..73
                     /regulatory_class="other"
                     /note="vertebrate consensus sequence for strong initiation
                     of translation (Kozak, 1987)"
     CDS             79..96
                     /codon_start=1
                     /product="6xHis affinity tag"
                     /label=6xHis
                     /translation="HHHHHH"
     CDS             100..132
                     /codon_start=1
                     /product="leader peptide from bacteriophage T7 gene 10"
                     /label=T7 tag (gene 10 leader)
                     /note="promotes efficient translation in E. coli"
                     /translation="MASMTGGQQMG"
     CDS             136..159
                     /codon_start=1
                     /product="Xpress(TM) epitope tag, including an enterokinase
                     recognition and cleavage site"
                     /label=Xpress(TM) tag
                     /translation="DLYDDDDK"
     regulatory      166..175
                     /regulatory_class="other"
                     /note="vertebrate consensus sequence for strong initiation
                     of translation (Kozak, 1987)"
     CDS             187..243
                     /codon_start=1
                     /product="calmodulin-binding peptide from avian smooth
                     muscle myosin light chain kinase"
                     /label=calmodulin-binding peptide
                     /translation="RRKWNKTGHAVRAIGRLSS"
     primer_bind     456..477
                     /label=EGFP-C
                     /note="EGFP, forward primer"
     primer_bind     complement(583..604)
                     /label=EGFP-N
                     /note="EGFP, reverse primer"
     primer_bind     complement(844..863)
                     /label=EXFP-R
                     /note="For distinguishing EGFP variants, reverse primer"
ORIGIN
        1 ctatataagc agagctggtt tagtgaaccg tcagatccgc tagcgctacc ggactcagat
       61 ctcgccacca tgggttctca tcatcatcat catcatggta tggctagcat gactggtgga
      121 cagcaaatgg gtcgggatct gtacgacgat gacgataagg atctcgccac catggtcgac
      181 tcatcacgtc gtaagtggaa taagacaggt cacgcagtca gagctatagg tcggctgagc
      241 tcactcgaga acgtctatat caaggccgac aagcagaaga acggcatcaa ggcgaacttc
      301 cacatccgcc acaacatcga ggacggcggc gtgcagctcg cctaccacta ccagcagaac
      361 acccccatcg gcgacggccc cgtgctgctg cccgacaacc actacctgag cgtgcagtcc
      421 aaactttcga aagaccccaa cgagaagcgc gatcacatgg tcctgctgga gttcgtgacc
      481 gccgccggga tcactctcgg catggacgag ctgtacaagg gcggtaccgg agggagcatg
      541 gtgagcaagg gcgaggagct gttcaccggg gtggtgccca tcctggtcga gctggacggc
      601 gacgtaaacg gccacaagtt cagcgtgtcc ggcgagggtg agggcgatgc cacctacggc
      661 aagctgaccc tgaagttcat ctgcaccacc ggcaagctgc ccgtgccctg gcccaccctc
      721 gtgaccaccc tgacctacgg cgtgcagtgc ttcagccgct accccgacca catgaagcag
      781 cacgacttct tcaagtccgc catgcccgaa ggctacatcc aggagcgcac catcttcttc
      841 aaggacgacg gcaactacaa gacccgcgcc gaggtgaagt tcgagggcga caccctggtg
      901 aaccgcatcg agctgaaggg catcgacttc aaggaggacg gcaacatcct ggggcacaag
      961 ctggagtaca acctgccgga ccaactgact gaagagcaga tcgcagaatt taaagaggct
     1021 ttctccctat ttgacaagga cggg
//
