>Addgene plasmid #40753 | pGP-CMV-GCaMP6s | addgene partial sequence | sequence record 65412 | EGFP-C 5'-CATGGTCCTGCTGGAGTTCGTG-3'
TCTCGGCATGGACGAGCTGTACAAGGGCGGTACCGGAGGGAGCATGGTGAGCAAGGGCGAGGAGCTGTTC
ACCGGGGTGGTGCCCATCCTGGTCGAGCTGGACGGCGACGTAAACGGCCACAAGTTCAGCGTGTCCGGCG
AGGGTGAGGGCGATGCCACCTACGGCAAGCTGACCCTGAAGTTCATCTGCACCACCGGCAAGCTGCCCGT
GCCCTGGCCCACCCTCGTGACCACCCTGACCTACGGCGTGCAGTGCTTCAGCCGCTACCCCGACCACATG
AAGCAGCACGACTTCTTCAAGTCCGCCATGCCCGAAGGCTACATCCAGGAGCGCACCATCTTCTTCAAGG
ACGACGGCAACTACAAGACCCGCGCCGAGGTGAAGTTCGAGGGCGACACCCTGGTGAACCGCATCGAGCT
GAAGGGCATCGACTTCAAGGAGGACGGCAACATCCTGGGGCACAAGCTGGAGTACAACCTGCCGGACCAA
CTGACTGAAGAGCAGATCGCAGAATTTAAAGAGGCTTTCTCCCTATTTGACAAGGACGGGGATGGGACAA
TAACAACCAAGGAGCTGGGGACGGTGATGCGGTCTCTGGGGCAGAACCCCACAGAAGCAGAGCTGCAGGA
CATGATCAATGAAGTAGATGCCGACGGTGACGGCACAATCGACTTCCCTGAGTTCCTGACAATGATGGCA
AGAAAAATGAAATACAGGGACACGGAAGAAGAAATTAGAGAAGCGTTCGGTGTGTTTGATAAGGATGGCA
ATGGCTACATCAGTGCAGCAGAGCTTCGCCACGTGATGACAAACCTTGGAGAGAAGTTAACAGATGAAGA
GGTTGATGAAATGATCAGGGAAGCAGACATCGATGGGGATGGTCAGGTAAACTACGAAGAGTTTGTACAA
ATGATGACAGCGAAGTGAGCGGCCGCGACTCTAGATCATAATCAGCCATACCACATTTGTAGAGGTTTTA
CTTGCTTTAAA
