>Addgene plasmid #40753 | pGP-CMV-GCaMP6s | addgene partial sequence | sequence record 106414 | SV40pA-R 5'-GAAATTTGTGATGCTATTGC-3'
TTATAAGCTGCAATAAACAAGTTAACAACAACAATTGCATTCATTTTATGTTTCAGGTTCAGGGGGAGGT
GTGGGAGGTTTTTTAAAGCAAGTAAAACCTCTACAAATGTGGTATGGCTGATTATGATCTAGAGTCGCGG
CCGCTCACTTCGCTGTCATCATTTGTACAAACTCTTCGTAGTTTACCTGACCATCCCCATCGATGTCTGC
TTCCCTGATCATTTCATCAACCTCTTCATCTGTTAACTTCTCTCCAAGGTTTGTCATCACGTGGCGAAGC
TCTGCTGCACTGATGTAGCCATTGCCATCCTTATCAAACACACCGAACGCTTCTCTAATTTCTTCTTCCG
TGTCCCTGTATTTCATTTTTCTTGCCATCATTGTCAGGAACTCAGGGAAGTCGATTGTGCCGTCACCGTC
GGCATCTACTTCATTGATCATGTCCTGCAGCTCTGCTTCTGTGGGGTTCTGCCCCAGAGACCGCATCACC
GTCCCCAGCTCCTTGGTTGTTATTGTCCCATCCCCGTCCTTGTCAAATAGGGAGAAAGCCTCTTTAAATT
CTGCGATCTGCTCTTCAGTCAGTTGGTCCGGCAGGTTGTACTCCAGCTTGTGCCCCAGGATGTTGCCGTC
CTCCTTGAAGTCGATGCCCTTCAGCTCGATGCGGTTCACCAGGGTGTCGCCCTCGAACTTCACCTCGGCG
CGGGTCTTGTAGTTGCCGTCGTCCTTGAAGAAGATGGTGCGCTCCTGGATGTAGCCTTCGGGCATGGCGG
ACTTGAAGAAGTCGTGCTGCTTCATGTGGTCGGGGTAGCGGCTGAAGCACTGCACGCCGTAGGTCAGGGT
GGTCACGAGGGTGGGCCAGGGCACGGGCAGCTTGCCGGTGGTGCAGATGAACTTCAGGGTCAGCTTGCCG
TAGGTGGCATCGCCCTCACCCTCGCCGGACACGCTGAACTTGTGGCCGTTTACGTCGCCGTCCAGCTCGA
CCAGGATGGGCACCACCCCGGTGAACAGCTC
