>Addgene plasmid #40753 | pGP-CMV-GCaMP6s | addgene partial sequence | sequence record 130693 | CMV-F 5'-CGCAAATGGGCGGTAGGCGTG-3'
CCGTCAGATCCGCTAGCGCTACCGGACTCAGATCTCGCCACCATGGGTTCTCATCATCATCATCATCATG
GTATGGCTAGCATGACTGGTGGACAGCAAATGGGTCGGGATCTGTACGACGATGACGATAAGGATCTCGC
CACCATGGTCGACTCATCACGTCGTAAGTGGAATAAGACAGGTCACGCAGTCAGAGCTATAGGTCGGCTG
AGCTCACTCGAGAACGTCTATATCAAGGCCGACAAGCAGAAGAACGGCATCAAGGCGAACTTCCACATCC
GCCACAACATCGAGGACGGCGGCGTGCAGCTCGCCTACCACTACCAGCAGAACACCCCCATCGGCGACGG
CCCCGTGCTGCTGCCCGACAACCACTACCTGAGCGTGCAGTCCAAACTTTCGAAAGACCCCAACGAGAAG
CGCGATCACATGGTCCTGCTGGAGTTCGTGACCGCCGCCGGGATCACTCTCGGCATGGACGAGCTGTACA
AGGGCGGTACCGGAGGGAGCATGGTGAGCAAGGGCGAGGAGCTGTTCACCGGGGTGGTGCCCATCCTGGT
CGAGCTGGACGGCGACGTAAACGGCCACAAGTTCAGCGTGTCCGGCGAGGGTGAGGGCGATGCCACCTAC
GGCAAGCTGACCCTGAAGTTCATCTGCACCACCGGCAAGCTGCCCGTGCCCTGGCCCACCCTCGTGACCA
CCCTGACCTACGGCGTGCAGTGCTTCAGCCGCTACCCCGACCACATGAAGCAGCACGACTTCTTCAAGTC
CGCCATGCCCGAAGGCTACATCCAGGAGCGCACCATCTTCTTCAAGGACGACGGCAACTACAAGACCCGC
GCCGAGGTGAAGTTCGAGGGCGACACCCTGGTGAACCGCATCGAGCTGAAGGGCATCGACTTCAAGGAGG
ACGGCAACATCCTGG
